Addgene plasmid #161075: pDONR221-SLC13A1_STOP
Purpose: Gateway entry clone with codon-optimized ORF sequence for subcloning into custom expression vectors. Contains a STOP codon at the end of the codon-optimized ORF sequence.
Depositing lab: RESOLUTE Consortium & Giulio Superti-Furga. Depositing organization: CeMM Research Center for Molecular Medicine. Publication: The RESOLUTE consortium: unlocking SLC transporters for drug discovery. Superti-Furga G, Lackner D, Wiedmer T, Ingles-Prieto A, Barbosa B, Girardi E, Goldmann U, Gurtl B, Klavins K, Klimek C, Lindinger S, Lineiro-Retes E, Muller AC, Onstein S, Redinger G, Reil D, Sedlyarov V, Wolf G, Crawford M, Everley R, ... Steppan CM. Nat Rev Drug Discov. 2020 Jul;19(7):429-430. doi: 10.1038/d41573-020-00056-6. PubMed 32265506.
Backbone
  Vector backbone: pDONR221
  Backbone manufacturer: ThermoFisher Scientific
  Backbone size w/o insert (bp): 2550
  Vector type: Mammalian Expression
Growth in bacteria
  Bacterial resistance: Kanamycin, 50 μg/mL
  Growth temperature: 37°C
  Growth strain: NEB Stable
  Copy number: High Copy
Gene/Insert
  Gene/Insert name: SLC13A1 (alt name: NaSi-1, NAS1)
  Species: H. sapiens (human)
  Insert size (bp): 1788
  Entrez Gene: SLC13A1 (a.k.a. NAS1, NaSi-1)
  Cloning method: Gateway Cloning
  Sequencing primers: 5′ M13-fwd; 3′ M13-rev
Terms and licenses: Academic/Nonprofit Terms; Industry Terms
Depositor comments: This plasmid contains a STOP codon at the end of the codon-optimized ORF. For the version of this plasmid that does not contain a STOP codon, please see Addgene plasmid 131909 For more information on the full Resolute plasmid collection, please see www.addgene.org/depositor-collections/re-solute/. Please provide your feedback on this plasmid to the RESOLUTE consortium by filling out their RESOLUTE repository feedback form: https://forms.office.com/Pages/ResponsePage.aspx?id=0e05yklzmkS7rjFGQL4N7z4feCLQvEJAmVcOCM_u885UN1JJRko0Ukg4TVQwNTZLOUxPQVJWT1NHUCQlQCN0PWcu
How to cite: pDONR221-SLC13A1_STOP was a gift from RESOLUTE Consortium & Giulio Superti-Furga (Addgene plasmid # 161075 ; http://n2t.net/addgene:161075 ; RRID:Addgene_161075)
