[The description below was written by a language model from this plasmid's Addgene catalogue record and pLannotate feature annotations shown in this document.]
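Description:
pDONR221-SLC13A1_STOP is a Gateway entry clone built on the pDONR221 backbone, carrying a codon-optimized open reading frame for human SLC13A1 (also called NaSi-1 or NAS1), a sodium/sulfate cotransporter that mediates sulfate reabsorption in the kidney. The catalogue lists the vector type as mammalian expression. However, the annotated sequence of about 4.3 kb shows no eukaryotic promoter or polyadenylation signal, so the plasmid functions as a shuttle intermediate rather than an expression construct in its own right. It is maintained in E. coli at high copy through a ColE1/pUC-type origin and selected with kanamycin via an aminoglycoside phosphotransferase gene.

The roughly 1.8 kb ORF lies between attL1 and attL2, the recombination sites recognised in the Gateway LR reaction. These sites allow the coding sequence to be transferred directionally into any attR-containing destination vector that supplies the desired promoter, tags and selection. This version ends the ORF with a stop codon, so it suits native-terminus or N-terminally tagged expression and will not read through into a C-terminal fusion. The depositor notes that a companion clone lacking the stop codon exists for that purpose. Upstream of the cassette, rrnB T1 and T2 terminators insulate the insert from read-through transcription from the backbone. A T7 promoter sits just outside attL2, facing back towards the insert. The short lacI and lacZα fragments annotated nearby appear to be backbone remnants rather than functional genes. M13 forward and reverse primer sites are recorded for sequencing across the insert. The clone belongs to a consortium-generated collection of solute carrier transporter ORFs intended for subcloning into custom expression vectors for transporter research and drug discovery.
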