Features (pLannotate 1.2.2; 10 found; start..end, strand, type, name):
      1..100     +  protein_bind   attL1: mutant version of attL; recombination site for the Gateway® LR reaction LR Clonase™
    106..1890    +  CDS            SLC13A1: S13A1_HUMAN - Also known as NAS1, NASI1. Experimental evidence at protein level: Swiss-Prot protein existence level 1. Sodium/sulfate cotransporter that mediates sulfate reabsorption in the kidney. From Homo sapiens (Human).
   1895..1994    -  protein_bind   attL2: mutant version of attL; recombination site for the Gateway® LR reaction LR Clonase™
   2012..2030    -  promoter       T7 promoter: promoter for bacteriophage T7 RNA polymerase
   2164..2973    +  CDS            KanR: aminoglycoside phosphotransferase; aph(3')-Ia; confers resistance to kanamycin in bacteria or G418 (Geneticin®) in eukaryotes
   3120..3708    +  rep_origin     ori: high-copy-number ColE1/pMB1/pBR322/pUC origin of replication
   3891..3983    +  CDS            lacI (fragment): lac repressor; lacI; The lac repressor binds to the lac operator to inhibit transcription in E. coli. This inhibition can be relieved by adding lactose or isopropyl-β-D-thiogalactopyranoside (IPTG).
   4038..4065    -  terminator     rrnB T2 terminator: transcription terminator T2 from the E. coli rrnB gene
   4197..4240    +  terminator     rrnB T1 terminator: Escherichia coli rrnB; transcription terminator T1 from the E. coli rrnB gene
   4287..4323    -  CDS            lacZα (fragment): LacZα fragment of β-galactosidase; lacZ fragment
>Addgene plasmid #161075 | pDONR221-SLC13A1_STOP | addgene full sequence | sequence record 408949 | Addgene NGS Result
CAAATAATGATTTTATTTTGACTGATAGTGACCTGTTCGTTGCAACACATTGATGAGCAATGCTTTTTTA
TAATGCCAACTTTGTACAAAAAAGCAGGCTCCACCATGAAGTTCTTTAGCTACATCCTGGTGTATCGGAG
ATTCCTGTTTGTGGTGTTTACAGTGCTGGTGCTGCTGCCACTGCCCATCGTGCTGCACACAAAGGAGGCC
GAGTGCGCCTACACCCTGTTTGTGGTGGCCACATTCTGGCTGACCGAGGCCCTGCCACTGTCTGTGACCG
CCCTGCTGCCAAGCCTGATGCTGCCTATGTTCGGCATCATGCCTTCCAAGAAGGTGGCCTCTGCCTACTT
TAAGGACTTCCACCTGCTGCTGATCGGCGTGATCTGTCTGGCCACCTCCATCGAGAAGTGGAACCTGCAC
AAGAGAATCGCCCTGAAGATGGTCATGATGGTGGGCGTGAATCCTGCCTGGCTGACACTGGGCTTTATGA
GCTCCACCGCCTTCCTGTCTATGTGGCTGTCTAACACCAGCACAGCCGCCATGGTCATGCCAATCGCCGA
GGCCGTGGTGCAGCAGATCATCAATGCCGAGGCCGAGGTGGAGGCCACACAGATGACCTACTTCAACGGC
TCCACCAATCACGGCCTGGAGATCGACGAGTCTGTGAACGGCCACGAGATCAATGAGCGGAAGGAGAAGA
CAAAGCCTGTGCCAGGCTATAACAATGATACCGGCAAGATCTCTAGCAAGGTGGAGCTGGAGAAGAACAG
CGGCATGAGGACAAAGTACCGCACCAAGAAGGGCCACGTGACACGGAAGCTGACCTGCCTGTGCATCGCC
TATTCCTCTACCATCGGCGGCCTGACCACAATCACCGGCACATCCACCAACCTGATCTTTGCCGAGTACT
TCAATACACGGTATCCTGACTGCAGATGTCTGAACTTTGGCAGCTGGTTCACCTTTTCCTTCCCAGCCGC
CCTGATCATCCTGCTGCTGTCCTGGATCTGGCTGCAGTGGCTGTTTCTGGGCTTTAATTTCAAGGAGATG
TTCAAGTGCGGCAAGACAAAGACCGTGCAGCAGAAGGCCTGTGCCGAAGTGATCAAGCAGGAGTACCAGA
AGCTGGGCCCCATCAGGTATCAGGAGATCGTGACCCTGGTGCTGTTCATCATCATGGCCCTGCTGTGGTT
TTCTAGGGACCCAGGATTCGTGCCTGGATGGAGCGCCCTGTTTTCCGAGTACCCTGGCTTCGCCACAGAT
AGCACCGTGGCCCTGCTGATCGGCCTGCTGTTCTTTCTGATCCCCGCCAAGACACTGACCAAGACCACAC
CTACAGGCGAGATCGTGGCCTTTGATTATAGCCCACTGATCACCTGGAAGGAGTTTCAGTCCTTCATGCC
ATGGGACATCGCAATCCTGGTGGGAGGAGGATTCGCACTGGCAGATGGATGCGAGGAGTCCGGACTGTCT
AAGTGGATCGGCAATAAGCTGTCTCCACTGGGAAGCCTGCCAGCATGGCTGATCATCCTGATCAGCTCCC
TGATGGTGACATCCCTGACCGAGGTGGCCTCTAACCCCGCCACAATCACCCTGTTCCTGCCAATCCTGAG
CCCACTGGCAGAGGCAATCCACGTGAATCCTCTGTACATCCTGATCCCATCTACACTGTGCACCAGCTTT
GCCTTCCTGCTGCCAGTGGCAAACCCACCTAATGCCATCGTGTTTTCCTATGGCCACCTGAAAGTGATCG
ACATGGTGAAGGCAGGACTGGGAGTGAACATCGTGGGAGTGGCCGTGGTCATGCTGGGCATCTGTACATG
GATCGTGCCAATGTTCGATCTGTACACCTATCCTAGCTGGGCCCCAGCCATGTCCAATGAGACCATGCCC
TAAGACCCAGCTTTCTTGTACAAAGTTGGCATTATAAGAAAGCATTGCTTATCAATTTGTTGCAACGAAC
AGGTCACTATCAGTCAAAATAAAATCATTATTTGCCATCCAGCTGATATCCCCTATAGTGAGTCGTATTA
CATGGTCATAGCTGTTTCCTGGCAGCTCTGGCCCGTGTCTCAAAATCTCTGATGTTACATTGCACAAGAT
AAAAATATATCATCATGAACAATAAAACTGTCTGCTTACATAAACAGTAATACAAGGGGTGTTATGAGCC
ATATTCAACGGGAAACGTCGAGGCCGCGATTAAATTCCAACATGGATGCTGATTTATATGGGTATAAATG
GGCTCGCGATAATGTCGGGCAATCAGGTGCGACAATCTATCGCTTGTATGGGAAGCCCGATGCGCCAGAG
TTGTTTCTGAAACATGGCAAAGGTAGCGTTGCCAATGATGTTACAGATGAGATGGTCAGACTAAACTGGC
TGACGGAATTTATGCCTCTTCCGACCATCAAGCATTTTATCCGTACTCCTGATGATGCATGGTTACTCAC
CACTGCGATCCCCGGAAAAACAGCATTCCAGGTATTAGAAGAATATCCTGATTCAGGTGAAAATATTGTT
GATGCGCTGGCAGTGTTCCTGCGCCGGTTGCATTCGATTCCTGTTTGTAATTGTCCTTTTAACAGCGATC
GCGTATTTCGTCTCGCTCAGGCGCAATCACGAATGAATAACGGTTTGGTTGATGCGAGTGATTTTGATGA
CGAGCGTAATGGCTGGCCTGTTGAACAAGTCTGGAAAGAAATGCATAAACTTTTGCCATTCTCACCGGAT
TCAGTCGTCACTCATGGTGATTTCTCACTTGATAACCTTATTTTTGACGAGGGGAAATTAATAGGTTGTA
TTGATGTTGGACGAGTCGGAATCGCAGACCGATACCAGGATCTTGCCATCCTATGGAACTGCCTCGGTGA
GTTTTCTCCTTCATTACAGAAACGGCTTTTTCAAAAATATGGTATTGATAATCCTGATATGAATAAATTG
CAGTTTCATTTGATGCTCGATGAGTTTTTCTAATCAGAATTGGTTAATTGGTTGTAACACTGGCAGAGCA
TTACGCTGACTTGACGGGACGGCGCAAGCTCATGACCAAAATCCCTTAACGTGAGTTACGCGTCGTTCCA
CTGAGCGTCAGACCCCGTAGAAAAGATCAAAGGATCTTCTTGAGATCCTTTTTTTCTGCGCGTAATCTGC
TGCTTGCAAACAAAAAAACCACCGCTACCAGCGGTGGTTTGTTTGCCGGATCAAGAGCTACCAACTCTTT
TTCCGAAGGTAACTGGCTTCAGCAGAGCGCAGATACCAAATACTGTTCTTCTAGTGTAGCCGTAGTTAGG
CCACCACTTCAAGAACTCTGTAGCACCGCCTACATACCTCGCTCTGCTAATCCTGTTACCAGTGGCTGCT
GCCAGTGGCGATAAGTCGTGTCTTACCGGGTTGGACTCAAGACGATAGTTACCGGATAAGGCGCAGCGGT
CGGGCTGAACGGGGGGTTCGTGCACACAGCCCAGCTTGGAGCGAACGACCTACACCGAACTGAGATACCT
ACAGCGTGAGCTATGAGAAAGCGCCACGCTTCCCGAAGGGAGAAAGGCGGACAGGTATCCGGTAAGCGGC
AGGGTCGGAACAGGAGAGCGCACGAGGGAGCTTCCAGGGGGAAACGCCTGGTATCTTTATAGTCCTGTCG
GGTTTCGCCACCTCTGACTTGAGCGTCGATTTTTGTGATGCTCGTCAGGGGGGCGGAGCCTATGGAAAAA
CGCCAGCAACGCGGCCTTTTTACGGTTCCTGGCCTTTTGCTGGCCTTTTGCTCACATGTTCTTTCCTGCG
TTATCCCCTGATTCTGTGGATAACCGTATTACCGCCTTTGAGTGAGCTGATACCGCTCGCCGCAGCCGAA
CGACCGAGCGCAGCGAGTCAGTGAGCGAGGAAGCGGAAGAGCGCCCAATACGCAAACCGCCTCTCCCCGC
GCGTTGGCCGATTCATTAATGCAGCTGGCACGACAGGTTTCCCGACTGGAAAGCGGGCAGTGAGCGCAAC
GCAATTAATACGCGTACCGCTAGCCAGGAAGAGTTTGTAGAAACGCAAAAAGGCCATCCGTCAGGATGGC
CTTCTGCTTAGTTTGATGCCTGGCAGTTTATGGCGGGCGTCCTGCCCGCCACCCTCCGGGCCGTTGCTTC
ACAACGTTCAAATCCGCTCCCGGCGGATTTGTCCTACTCAGGAGAGCGTTCACCGACAAACAACAGATAA
AACGAAAGGCCCAGTCTTCCGACTGAGCCTTTCGTTTTATTTGATGCCTGGCAGTTCCCTACTCTCGCGT
TAACGCTAGCATGGATGTTTTCCCAGTCACGACGTTGTAAAACGACGGCCAGTCTTAAGCTCGGGCCC
