>Addgene plasmid #161075 | pDONR221-SLC13A1_STOP | depositor partial sequence | sequence record 312085 | Codon-optimized ORF of SLC13A1
ATGAAGTTCTTTAGCTACATCCTGGTGTATCGGAGATTCCTGTTTGTGGTGTTTACAGTGCTGGTGCTGC
TGCCACTGCCCATCGTGCTGCACACAAAGGAGGCCGAGTGCGCCTACACCCTGTTTGTGGTGGCCACATT
CTGGCTGACCGAGGCCCTGCCACTGTCTGTGACCGCCCTGCTGCCAAGCCTGATGCTGCCTATGTTCGGC
ATCATGCCTTCCAAGAAGGTGGCCTCTGCCTACTTTAAGGACTTCCACCTGCTGCTGATCGGCGTGATCT
GTCTGGCCACCTCCATCGAGAAGTGGAACCTGCACAAGAGAATCGCCCTGAAGATGGTCATGATGGTGGG
CGTGAATCCTGCCTGGCTGACACTGGGCTTTATGAGCTCCACCGCCTTCCTGTCTATGTGGCTGTCTAAC
ACCAGCACAGCCGCCATGGTCATGCCAATCGCCGAGGCCGTGGTGCAGCAGATCATCAATGCCGAGGCCG
AGGTGGAGGCCACACAGATGACCTACTTCAACGGCTCCACCAATCACGGCCTGGAGATCGACGAGTCTGT
GAACGGCCACGAGATCAATGAGCGGAAGGAGAAGACAAAGCCTGTGCCAGGCTATAACAATGATACCGGC
AAGATCTCTAGCAAGGTGGAGCTGGAGAAGAACAGCGGCATGAGGACAAAGTACCGCACCAAGAAGGGCC
ACGTGACACGGAAGCTGACCTGCCTGTGCATCGCCTATTCCTCTACCATCGGCGGCCTGACCACAATCAC
CGGCACATCCACCAACCTGATCTTTGCCGAGTACTTCAATACACGGTATCCTGACTGCAGATGTCTGAAC
TTTGGCAGCTGGTTCACCTTTTCCTTCCCAGCCGCCCTGATCATCCTGCTGCTGTCCTGGATCTGGCTGC
AGTGGCTGTTTCTGGGCTTTAATTTCAAGGAGATGTTCAAGTGCGGCAAGACAAAGACCGTGCAGCAGAA
GGCCTGTGCCGAAGTGATCAAGCAGGAGTACCAGAAGCTGGGCCCCATCAGGTATCAGGAGATCGTGACC
CTGGTGCTGTTCATCATCATGGCCCTGCTGTGGTTTTCTAGGGACCCAGGATTCGTGCCTGGATGGAGCG
CCCTGTTTTCCGAGTACCCTGGCTTCGCCACAGATAGCACCGTGGCCCTGCTGATCGGCCTGCTGTTCTT
TCTGATCCCCGCCAAGACACTGACCAAGACCACACCTACAGGCGAGATCGTGGCCTTTGATTATAGCCCA
CTGATCACCTGGAAGGAGTTTCAGTCCTTCATGCCATGGGACATCGCAATCCTGGTGGGAGGAGGATTCG
CACTGGCAGATGGATGCGAGGAGTCCGGACTGTCTAAGTGGATCGGCAATAAGCTGTCTCCACTGGGAAG
CCTGCCAGCATGGCTGATCATCCTGATCAGCTCCCTGATGGTGACATCCCTGACCGAGGTGGCCTCTAAC
CCCGCCACAATCACCCTGTTCCTGCCAATCCTGAGCCCACTGGCAGAGGCAATCCACGTGAATCCTCTGT
ACATCCTGATCCCATCTACACTGTGCACCAGCTTTGCCTTCCTGCTGCCAGTGGCAAACCCACCTAATGC
CATCGTGTTTTCCTATGGCCACCTGAAAGTGATCGACATGGTGAAGGCAGGACTGGGAGTGAACATCGTG
GGAGTGGCCGTGGTCATGCTGGGCATCTGTACATGGATCGTGCCAATGTTCGATCTGTACACCTATCCTA
GCTGGGCCCCAGCCATGTCCAATGAGACCATGCCCTAA
